>Addgene plasmid #37760 | pHL 1571 | addgene partial sequence | sequence record 50241 | ColEterm 5'-agctgataccgctcgccgcagccgaacg-3'
CCTACTCAGGAGAGCGTTCACCGACAAACAACAGATAAAACGAAAGGCCCAGTCTTTCGACTGAGCCTTT
CGTTTTATTTGATGCCTCTAGCACGCGTACCATGGGCCCTTACTTGTACAGCTCGTCCATGCCGCCGGTT
GAGTGGCGGCCCTCGGCGCGCTCGTACTGTTCCACGATGGTGTAGTCCTCGTTGTGGGAGGTGATGTCCA
GCTTGATGTTGACGTTGTAGGCGCCGGGAAGCTGCACGGGCTTCTTGGCCTTGTAGGTGGTCTTGACCTC
GGCGTCGTAGTGGCCGCCGTCCTTCAGCTTCAGCCTCTGCTTGATCTCGCCCTTCAGGGCGCCGTCCTCG
GGGTACATCCGCTCGGAGGAGGCCTCCCAGCCCATTGTCTTCTTCTGCATTACGGGGCCGTCGGAGGGGA
AGTTGGTGCCGCGCAGCTTCACCTTGTAGATGAACTCGCCGTCCTGCAGGGAGGAGTCCTGGGTCACGGT
CACCACGCCGCCGTCCTCGAAGTTCATCACGCGCTCCCACTTGAAGCCCTCGGGGAAGGACAGCTTCAAG
TAGTCGGGGATGTCGGCGGGGTGCTTCACGTAGGCCTTGGAGCCGTACATGAACTGAGGGGACAGGATGT
CCCAGGCGAAGGGCAGGGGGCCGCCCTTGGTCACCTTCAGCTTGGCGGTCTGGGTGCCCTCGTAGGGGCG
GCCCTCGCCCTCGCCCTCGATCTCGAACTCGTGGCCGTTCACGGAGCCCTCCATGTGCACCTTGAAGCGC
ATGAACTCCTTGATGATGGCCATGTTATCCTCCTCGCCCTTGCTCACCATCGTACG
