>Addgene plasmid #37760 | pHL 1571 | addgene partial sequence | sequence record 50382 | GFP-F
ATCAAGCAGCAAACGACGAAAACTACGCTGCAGCAGTTTAATGCTAGCTTGGCTGTTTTGGCGGATGAGA
GAAGATTTTCAGCCTGATACAGATTAAATCAGAACGCAGAAGCGGTCTGATAAAACAGAATTTGCCTGGC
GGCAGTAGCGCGGTGGTCCCACCTGACCCCATGCCGAACTCAGAAGTGAAACGCCGTAGCGCCGATGGTA
GTGTGGGGTCTCCCCATGCGAGAGTAGGGAACTGCCAGGCATCAAATAAAACGAAAGGCTCAGTCGAAAG
ACTGGGCCTTTCGTTTTATCTGTTGTTTGTCGGTGAACGCTCTCCTGAGTAGGACAAATCCGCCGGGAGC
GGATTTGAACGTTGCGAAGCAACGGCCCGGAGGGTGGCGGGCAGGACGCCCGCCATAAACTGCCAGGCAT
CAAATTAAGCAGAAGGCCATCCTGACGGATGGCCTTTTTGCGTTTCTACAAACTCTTTTGTTTATTTTTC
TAAATACATTCAAATATGTATCCGCTCAGGATCCATAAATGTGAGCGGATAACATTGACATTGTGAGCGG
ATAACAAGATACTCCCGGGTAAGGAGGAAAATGTCTAGATTAGATAAAAGTAAAGTGATTAACAGCGCAT
TAGAGCTGCTTAATGAGGTCGGAATCGAAGGTTTAACAACCCGTAAACTCGCCCAGAAGCTAGGTGTAGA
GCAGCCTACATTGTATTGGCATGTAAAAAATAAGCGGGCTTTGCTCGACGCCTTAGCCATTGAGATGTTA
GATAGGCACCATACTCACTTTTGCCCTTTAGAAGGGGAAAGCTGGCAAGATTTTTTACGTAATAACGCT
