>Addgene plasmid #37760 | pHL 1571 | addgene partial sequence | sequence record 51216 | mCherrySeq-R 5'-cctcctcgcccttgctcaccat-3'
TTTCACATTTAAGTTGTTTTTCTAATCCGCATATGATCAATTCAAGGCCGAATAAGAAGGCTGGCTCTGC
ACCTTGGTGATCAAATAATTCGATAGCTTGTCGTAATAATGGCGGCATACTATCAGTAGTAGGTGTTTCC
CTTTCTTCTTTAGCGACTTGATGCTCTTGATCTTCCAATACGCAACCTAAAGTAAAATGCCCCACAGCGC
TGAGTGCATATAATGCATTCTCTAGTGAAAAACCTTGTTGGCATAAAAAGGCTAATTGATTTTCGAGAGT
TTCATACTGTTTTTCTGTAGGCCGTGTACCTAAATGTACTTTTGCTCCATCGCGATGACTTAGTAAAGCA
CATCTAAAACTTTTAGCGTTATTACGTAAAAAATCTTGCCAGCTTTCCCCTTCTAAAGGGCAAAAGTGAG
TATGGTGCCTATCTAACATCTCAATGGCTAAGGCGTCGAGCAAAGCCCGCTTATTTTTTACATGCCAATA
CAATGTAGGCTGCTCTACACCTAGCTTCTGGGCGAGTTTACGGGTTGTTAAACCTTCGATTCCGACCTCA
TTAAGCAGCTCTAATGCGCTGTTAATCACTTTACTTTTATCTAATCTAGACATTTTCCTCCTTACCCGGG
AGTATCTTGTTATCCGCTCACAATGTCAATGTTATCCGCTCACATTTATGGATCCTGAGCGGATACATAT
TTGAATGTATTTAGAAAAATAAACAAAAGAGTTTGTAGAAACGCAAAAAGGCCATCCGTCAGGATGGCCT
