[The description below was written by a language model from this plasmid's Addgene catalogue record.]
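Description:
pHL 1571 is a high-copy E. coli synthetic biology plasmid of about 5.3 kb, built on a roughly 2 kb backbone that combines the ColE-type replication origin from the pZ modular vector system with an ampicillin resistance marker for selection. It carries two expression cassettes of about 1.8 kb each, placed next to each other and joined at a shared BamHI site.

The first cassette, ptet_ompC_gfpAaV, puts E. coli ompC sequence fused at its C-terminal end to GFP under the control of a ptet (TetR-repressible) promoter. The GFP carries an AAV degradation tag at its 3' end. This is an ssrA-type variant that directs the protein to cellular proteases and shortens its half-life, so fluorescence follows changes in expression more closely than a stable reporter would. The second cassette, pLac_st3 TetR_mCherry, expresses the Tet repressor fused at its C terminus to mCherry from a pLac promoter. The record does not explain the "st3" designation. Together the two cassettes form a simple regulatory circuit. Induction of the lac promoter sets the level of TetR-mCherry, which can be read out as red fluorescence. TetR in turn represses ptet and lowers the green ompC-GFP signal, so regulator and target can be quantified in the same cells.

The associated publication compares small RNA and transcription factor signaling directly, and this plasmid appears to provide the transcription factor arm of that comparison, with an ompC-based target. The record does not state how much of ompC is included. No feature table was provided, so terminators, ribosome binding sites and cassette orientation cannot be confirmed.
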