Addgene plasmid #37760: pHL 1571
Depositing lab: Han Lim. Depositing organization: University of California, Berkeley. Publication: Direct comparison of small RNA and transcription factor signaling. Hussein R, Lim HN. Nucleic Acids Res. 2012 May 22. 10.1093/nar/gks439 PubMed 22618873.
Backbone
  Vector backbone: ColE (from pZ system) + AmpR
  Backbone size w/o insert (bp): 2000
  Total vector size (bp): 5300
  Vector type: Synthetic Biology ; E. coli
Growth in bacteria
  Bacterial resistance: Ampicillin, 100 μg/mL
  Growth temperature: 37°C
  Growth strain: XL1 Blue
  Copy number: High Copy
Gene/Insert 1
  Gene/Insert name: ptet_ompC_gfpAaV
  Species: E. coli
  Insert size (bp): 1800
  Mutation: AaV degradation tag added to the 3'end
  Promoter: ptet
  Tag / fusion protein: gfp (C terminal on insert)
  Cloning method: Restriction Enzyme; 5′ cloning site AatII (destroyed during cloning); 3′ cloning site BamH1 (not destroyed)
  Sequencing primers: 5′ ctcatgagcggatacat atttgaa; 3′ cgcggatcc TGAGCGGATACATATTTGAATGTA
Gene/Insert 2
  Gene/Insert name: pLac_st3 TetR_mCherry
  Insert size (bp): 1800
  Promoter: pLac
  Tag / fusion protein: mCherry (C terminal on insert)
  Cloning method: Restriction Enzyme; 5′ cloning site BamH1 (not destroyed); 3′ cloning site Apa1 (not destroyed)
  Sequencing primers: 5′ GCTGGGATTA CACATGGCAT GGAT; 3′ agctgatacc gctcgccgca gccgaacg
Resource information
  A portion of this plasmid was derived from a plasmid made by: gfp is from pTak 102 with a modified degradation tag added to gfp mCherry is from Tsein Lab TetR is from pjm31
Terms and licenses: Academic/Nonprofit Terms; Industry Terms: Not Available to Industry
How to cite: pHL 1571 was a gift from Han Lim (Addgene plasmid # 37760 ; http://n2t.net/addgene:37760 ; RRID:Addgene_37760)
